Addgene plasmid #46875: pMA3383
Purpose: A retroviral vector for the constitutive expression of soluble guanylate cyclase1 beta3
Depositing lab: Mikhail Alexeyev & Troy Stevens. Depositing organization: University of South Alabama. Publication: Pseudomonas aeruginosa exotoxin Y is a promiscuous cyclase that increases endothelial tau phosphorylation and permeability. Ochoa CD, Alexeyev M, Pastukh V, Balczon R, Stevens T. J Biol Chem. 2012 Jul 20;287(30):25407-18. doi: 10.1074/jbc.M111.301440. Epub 2012 May 25. PubMed 22637478.
Backbone
  Vector backbone: pMA1662
  Backbone manufacturer: Homemade
  Backbone size w/o insert (bp): 5684
  Total vector size (bp): 7527
  Vector type: Retroviral
  Selectable markers: Hygromycin
Growth in bacteria
  Bacterial resistance: Ampicillin, 100 μg/mL
  Growth temperature: 37°C
  Growth strain: Stbl3
  Copy number: High Copy
Gene/Insert
  Gene/Insert name: soluble guanylate cyclase 1beta 3
  Species: R. norvegicus (rat)
  Insert size (bp): 1880
  Entrez Gene: Gucy1b3
  Promoter: LTR
  Cloning method: Restriction Enzyme; 5′ cloning site EcoRI (not destroyed); 3′ cloning site NotI (not destroyed)
  Sequencing primers: 5′ agccctttgtacaccctaag
Resource information
  A portion of this plasmid was derived from a plasmid made by: cDNA was purchased from Open Biosystems (Huntsville, AL; catalogue No. 7104600)
Terms and licenses: Academic/Nonprofit Terms; Industry Terms
How to cite: pMA3383 was a gift from Mikhail Alexeyev & Troy Stevens (Addgene plasmid # 46875 ; http://n2t.net/addgene:46875 ; RRID:Addgene_46875)
