[The description below was written by a language model from this plasmid's Addgene catalogue record and pLannotate feature annotations shown in this document.]
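Description:
pMA3383 is a 7.5 kb gammaretroviral expression vector built on the homemade backbone pMA1662 and designed for constitutive expression of the rat soluble guanylate cyclase 1 beta 3 subunit (Gucy1b3, also annotated as Gucy1b1). In bacteria it is maintained through a high-copy ColE1/pUC-type origin and selected with ampicillin via a bla cassette driven by its own promoter. The record lists a recombination-deficient growth strain, a common choice for plasmids carrying repeated LTR sequences.

The proviral unit is flanked by Moloney murine leukemia virus long terminal repeats. Downstream of the 5′ LTR lie a murine embryonic stem cell virus packaging signal fragment and a truncated gag segment lacking its start codon. Together these promote efficient encapsidation of the genomic RNA when the plasmid is introduced into a packaging cell line that supplies the viral proteins in trans. The roughly 1.9 kb cDNA was inserted between EcoRI and NotI sites, both retained, and is transcribed from the 5′ LTR. This subunit is part of the nitric oxide-responsive enzyme that synthesizes cGMP. After short remnants of a pBluescript polylinker, an internal SV40 enhancer/early promoter drives the hygromycin phosphotransferase gene (hph), so transduced mammalian cells can be selected with hygromycin. A very short puromycin-resistance fragment just upstream of hph appears to be a cloning remnant rather than a functional marker, as do small lacI and truncated LTR fragments outside the 3′ LTR.

The construct is used to produce retrovirus for stable integration and expression of this cyclase subunit in target cells. The associated publication concerns cyclic nucleotide signalling and endothelial permeability in the context of a Pseudomonas aeruginosa exotoxin.
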