Features (pLannotate 1.2.2; 15 found; start..end, strand, type, name):
      8..477     +  LTR            LTR: long terminal repeat from Moloney murine leukemia virus
    601..875     +  misc_feature   MESV Ψ (fragment): packaging signal of murine embryonic stem cell virus
    942..1358    +  CDS            gag (truncated): truncated Moloney murine leukemia virus (MMLV) gag gene lacking the start codon
   1405..3261    +  CDS            Gucy1b1 (sequence partly withheld): GCYB1_RAT - Also known as Guc1b3, Gucy1b3. Experimental evidence at protein level: Swiss-Prot protein existence level 1. Mediates responses to nitric oxide (NO) by catalyzing the biosynthesis of the signaling molecule cGMP. From Rattus norvegicus (Rat).
   3266..3295    -  misc_feature   MCS (fragment): pBluescript multiple cloning site
   3312..3356    -  misc_feature   MCS (fragment): pBluescript multiple cloning site
   3372..3701    +  promoter       SV40 promoter: SV40 enhancer and early promoter
   3715..3733    +  CDS            PuroR (fragment): puromycin N-acetyltransferase; pac from Streptomyces; confers resistance to puromycin
   3733..4755    +  CDS            hph: KHYB_ECOLX - Experimental evidence at protein level: Swiss-Prot protein existence level 1. The aminoglycoside phosphotransferases achieve inactivation of their antibiotic substrates by phosphorylation. Only phosphorylates hygromycin and closely related compounds such as demethyl analogs and destomycin. From Escherichia coli.
   4804..5397    +  LTR            LTR: long terminal repeat from Moloney murine leukemia virus
   5406..5452    +  LTR            5' LTR (truncated) (fragment): truncated long terminal repeat from Moloney murine sarcoma virus
   5535..5583    -  CDS            lacI (fragment): lac repressor; lacI; The lac repressor binds to the lac operator to inhibit transcription in E. coli. This inhibition can be relieved by adding lactose or isopropyl-β-D-thiogalactopyranoside (IPTG).
   5769..6357    -  rep_origin     ori: high-copy-number ColE1/pMB1/pBR322/pUC origin of replication
   6539..7399    -  CDS            AmpR: β-lactamase; bla; confers resistance to ampicillin, carbenicillin, and related antibiotics
   7400..7504    -  promoter       AmpR promoter: bla
>Addgene plasmid #46875 | pMA3383 | depositor full sequence | sequence record 66375 | pMA3383 sequence 7527 bps
CTGCAGCCTGAATATGGGCCAAACAGGATATCTGTGGTAAGCAGTTCCTGCCCCGGCTCAGGGCCAAGAA
CAGATGGAACAGCTGAATATGGGCCAAACAGGATATCTGTGGTAAGCAGTTCCTGCCCCGGCTCAGGGCC
AAGAACAGATGGTCCCCAGATGCGGTCCAGCCCTCAGCAGTTTCTAGAGAACCATCAGATGTTTCCAGGG
TGCCCCAAGGACCTGAAATGACCCTGTGCCTTATTTGAACTAACCAATCAGTTCGCTTCTCGCTTCTGTT
CGCGCGCTTCTGCTCCCCGAGCTCAATAAAAGAGCCCACAACCCCTCACTCGGGGCGCCAGTCCTCCGAT
TGACTGAGTCGCCCGGGTACCCGTGTATCCAATAAACCCTCTTGCAGTTGCATCCGACTTGTGGTCTCGC
TGTTCCTTGGGAGGGTCTCCTCTGAGTGATTGACTACCCGTCAGCGGGGGTCTTTCATTTGGGGGCTCGT
CCGGGATCGGGAGACCCCTGCCCAGGGACCACCGACCCACCACCGGGAGGTAAGCTGGCCAGCAACTTAT
CTGTGTCTGTCCGATTGTCTAGTGTCTATGACTGATTTTATGCGCCTGCGTCGGTACTAGTTAGCTAACT
AGCTCTGTATCTGGCGGACCCGTGGTGGAACTGACGAGTTCTGAACACCCGGCCGCAACCCTGGGAGACG
TCCCAGGGACTTTGGGGGCCGTTTTTGTGGCCCGACCTGAGGAAGGGAGTCGATGTGGAATCCGACCCCG
TCAGGATATGTGGTTCTGGTAGGAGACGAGAACCTAAAACAGTTCCCGCCTCCGTCTGAATTTTTGCTTT
CGGTTTGGAACCGAAGCCGCGCGTCTTGTCTGCTGCAGCGCTGCAGCATCGTTCTGTGTTGTCTCTGTCT
GACTGTGTTTCTGTATTTGTCTGAAAATTAGGGCCAGACTGTTACCACTCCCTTAAGTTTGACCTTAGAT
CACTGGAAAGATGTCGAGCGGCTCGCTCACAACCAGTCGGTAGATGTCAAGAAGAGACGTTGGGTTACCT
TCTGCTCTGCAGAATGGCCAACCTTTAACGTCGGATGGCCGCGAGACGGCACCTTTAACCGAGACCTCAT
CACCCAGGTTAAGATCAAGGTCTTTTCACCTGGCCCGCATGGACACCCAGACCAGGTCCCCTACATCGTG
ACCTGGGAAGCCTTGGCTTTTGACCCCCCTCCCTGGGTCAAGCCCTTTGTACACCCTAAGCCTCCGCCTC
CTCTTCTTCCATCCGCGCCGTCTCTCCCCCTTGAACCTCCTCTTTCGACCCCGCCTCAATCCTCCCTTTA
TCCAGCCCTCACTCCTTCTCTAGGCGCCGGCCGGATCAATTCGCCAGCACAGTGGTCGAATCGAATTCGC
CACCATGTACGGTTTTGTGAACCATGCCCTGGAGCTGCTGGTGATCCGCAATTACGGTCCCGAGGTGTGG
GAAGACATCAAAAAAGAGGCGCAGCTGGATGAAGAAGGCCAGTTTCTTGTGAGAATAATCTACGATGATT
CCAAAACCTATGACTTGGTGGCTGCTGCGAGCAAAGTCCTCAACCTCAATGCTGGTGAAATCCTGCAGAT
GTTTGGGAAGATGTTTTTCGTCTTCTGTCAAGAGTCTGGCTATGATACCATCTTGCGTGTCCTGGGATCT
AATGTCAGGGAGTTTTTGCAGAACCTCGACGCCCTGCACGACCACCTCGCCACCATCTACCCAGGGATGC
GCGCACCTTCCTTCCGGTGCACCGATGCAGAAAAAGGCAAAGGGCTCATTCTGCACTACTACTCGGAAAG
AGAGGGGCTTCAGGACATTGTGATCGGGATTATCAAGACTGTAGCTCAACAGATCCATGGCACTGAGATA
GACATGAAGGTTATTCAGCAAAGAAGTGAAGAATGTGATCATACCCAATTTTTAATTGAAGAAAAAGAAT
CAAAAGAAGAGGATTTTTATGAAGATCTGGACAGGTTTGAAGAGAACGGTACCCAGGACTCCCGTATCAG
CCCGTACACCTTCTGCAAAGCGTTTCCTTTTCACATCATATTTGACCGGGACCTAGTAGTCACGCAGTGT
GGAAATGCTATCTACAGAGTGCTCCCCCAGCTCCAGCCTGGGAAGTGCAGCCTTCTGTCTGTCTTCTCTC
TGGTCCGCCCTCATATTGACATCAGTTTCCACGGGATTCTTTCACACATCAATACCGTCTTTGTACTGAG
AAGCAAGGAAGGGTTGCTGGATGTTGAGAAACTTGAATGTGAGGATGAACTGACTGGGGCAGAGATTAGC
TGCCTCCGTCTCAAAGGCCAAATGATCTATTTACCGGAAGCAGATAGCATCCTCTTCCTCTGTTCACCAA
GTGTGATGAACTTGGATGACCTAACAAGAAGAGGCCTGTACCTGAGTGACATCCCTCTCCATGATGCTAC
ACGAGACCTGGTCCTTTTGGGAGAACAGTTCCGGGAGGAGTACAAACTGACACAAGAGCTGGAAATCCTC
ACAGACAGGCTGCAGCTCACACTGAGGGCTTTGGAGGATGAGAAGAAAAAGACAGACACATTGCTATATT
CTGTTCTCCCTCCATCTGTTGCCAATGAGCTGAGA
[603 nt withheld, positions 2626-3228]
ACAGGCACAGAGGAAACAAACCAGGATGAAAACTGAATCTAGAGCGGCCGCCACCGCGGTGGAGCTCGAA
TTGACGCGTCCTCGGTACCGGGCCCCCCCTCGAGGTCGACGGTATCGATAAGCTTGATTCGACCCTGTGG
AATGTGTGTCAGTTAGGGTGTGGAAAGTCCCCAGGCTCCCCAGCAGGCAGAAGTATGCAAAGCATGCATC
TCAATTAGTCAGCAACCAGGTGTGGAAAGTCCCCAGGCTCCCCAGCAGGCAGAAGTATGCAAAGCATGCA
TCTCAATTAGTCAGCAACCATAGTCCCGCCCCTAACTCCGCCCATCCCGCCCCTAACTCCGCCCAGTTCC
GCCCATTCTCCGCCCCATGGCTGACTAATTTTTTTTATTTATGCAGAGGCCGAGGCCGCCTCGGCCTCTG
AGCTATTCCAGAAGTAGTGAGGAGGCTTTTTTGGAGGCCTAGGCTTTTGCAAAAAGCTAGCTTACCATGA
CCGAGTACAAGCCCATGAAAAAGCCTGAACTCACCGCGACGTCTGTCGAGAAGTTTCTGATCGAAAAGTT
CGACAGCGTCTCCGACCTGATGCAGCTCTCGGAGGGCGAAGAATCTCGTGCTTTCAGCTTCGATGTAGGA
GGGCGTGGATATGTCCTGCGGGTAAATAGCTGCGCCGATGGTTTCTACAAAGATCGTTATGTTTATCGGC
ACTTTGCATCGGCCGCGCTCCCGATTCCGGAAGTGCTTGACATTGGGGAGTTCAGCGAGAGCCTGACCTA
TTGCATCTCCCGCCGTGCACAGGGTGTCACGTTGCAAGACCTGCCTGAAACCGAACTGCCCGCTGTTCTG
CAGCCGGTCGCGGAGGCCATGGATGCGATCGCTGCGGCCGATCTTAGCCAGACGAGCGGGTTCGGCCCAT
TCGGACCGCAAGGAATCGGTCAATACACTACATGGCGTGATTTCATATGCGCGATTGCTGATCCCCATGT
GTATCACTGGCAAACTGTGATGGACGACACCGTCAGTGCGTCCGTCGCGCAGGCTCTCGATGAGCTGATG
CTTTGGGCCGAGGACTGCCCCGAAGTCCGGCACCTCGTGCACGCGGATTTCGGCTCCAACAATGTCCTGA
CGGACAATGGCCGCATAACAGCGGTCATTGACTGGAGCGAGGCGATGTTCGGGGATTCCCAATACGAGGT
CGCCAACATCTTCTTCTGGAGGCCGTGGTTGGCTTGTATGGAGCAGCAGACGCGCTACTTCGAGCGGAGG
CATCCGGAGCTTGCAGGATCGCCGCGGCTCCGGGCGTATATGCTCCGCATTGGTCTTGACCAACTCTATC
AGAGCTTGGTTGACGGCAATTTCGATGATGCAGCTTGGGCGCAGGGTCGATGCGACGCAATCGTCCGATC
CGGAGCCGGGACTGTCGGGCGTACACAAATCGCCCGCAGAAGCGCGGCCGTCTGGACCGATGGCTGTGTA
GAAGTACTCGCCGATAGTGGAAACCGACGCCCCAGCACTCGTCCGAGGGCAAAGGAATATCGCGATAAAA
TAAAAGATTTTATTTAGTCTCCAGAAAAAGGGGGGAATGAAAGACCCCACCTGTAGGTTTGGCAAGCTAG
CTTAAGTAACGCCATTTTGCAAGGCATGGAAAAATACATAACTGAGAATAGAGAAGTTCAGATCAAGGTC
AGGAACAGATGGAACAGCTGAATATGGGCCAAACAGGATATCTGTGGTAAGCAGTTCCTGCCCCGGCTCA
GGGCCAAGAACAGATGGAACAGCTGAATATGGGCCAAACAGGATATCTGTGGTAAGCAGTTCCTGCCCCG
GCTCAGGGCCAAGAACAGATGGTCCCCAGATGCGGTCCAGCCCTCAGCAGTTTCTAGAGAACCATCAGAT
GTTTCCAGGGTGCCCCAAGGACCTGAAATGACCCTGTGCCTTATTTGAACTAACCAATCAGTTCGCTTCT
CGCTTCTGTTCGCGCGCTTCTGCTCCCCGAGCTCAATAAAAGAGCCCACAACCCCTCACTCGGGGCGCCA
GTCCTCCGATTGACTGAGTCGCCCGGGTACCCGTGTATCCAATAAACCCTCTTGCAGTTGCATCCGACTT
GTGGTCTCGCTGTTCCTTGGGAGGGTCTCCTCTGAGTGATTGACTACCCGTCAGCGGGGGTCTTTCATTT
CCGACTTGTGGTCTCGCTGCCTTGGGAGGGTCTCCTCTGAGTGATTGACTACCCGTCAGCGGGGGTCTTC
ACATGCAGCATGTATCAAAATTAATTTGGTTTTTTTTCTTAAGTATTTACATTAAATGGCCATAGTTGCA
TTAATGAATCGGCCAACGCGCGGGGAGAGGCGGTTTGCGTATTGGCGCTCTTCCGCTTCCTCGCTCACTG
ACTCGCTGCGCTCGGTCGTTCGGCTGCGGCGAGCGGTATCAGCTCACTCAAAGGCGGTAATACGGTTATC
CACAGAATCAGGGGATAACGCAGGAAAGAACATGTGAGCAAAAGGCCAGCAAAAGGCCAGGAACCGTAAA
AAGGCCGCGTTGCTGGCGTTTTTCCATAGGCTCCGCCCCCCTGACGAGCATCACAAAAATCGACGCTCAA
GTCAGAGGTGGCGAAACCCGACAGGACTATAAAGATACCAGGCGTTTCCCCCTGGAAGCTCCCTCGTGCG
CTCTCCTGTTCCGACCCTGCCGCTTACCGGATACCTGTCCGCCTTTCTCCCTTCGGGAAGCGTGGCGCTT
TCTCATAGCTCACGCTGTAGGTATCTCAGTTCGGTGTAGGTCGTTCGCTCCAAGCTGGGCTGTGTGCACG
AACCCCCCGTTCAGCCCGACCGCTGCGCCTTATCCGGTAACTATCGTCTTGAGTCCAACCCGGTAAGACA
CGACTTATCGCCACTGGCAGCAGCCACTGGTAACAGGATTAGCAGAGCGAGGTATGTAGGCGGTGCTACA
GAGTTCTTGAAGTGGTGGCCTAACTACGGCTACACTAGAAGGACAGTATTTGGTATCTGCGCTCTGCTGA
AGCCAGTTACCTTCGGAAAAAGAGTTGGTAGCTCTTGATCCGGCAAACAAACCACCGCTGGTAGCGGTGG
TTTTTTTGTTTGCAAGCAGCAGATTACGCGCAGAAAAAAAGGATCTCAAGAAGATCCTTTGATCTTTTCT
ACGGGGTCTGACGCTCAGTGGAACGAAAACTCACGTTAAGGGATTTTGGTCATGAGATTATCAAAAAGGA
TCTTCACCTAGATCCTTTTAAATTAAAAATGAAGTTTGCGGCCGGCCGCAAATCAATCTAAAGTATATAT
GAGTAAACTTGGTCTGACAGTTACCAATGCTTAATCAGTGAGGCACCTATCTCAGCGATCTGTCTATTTC
GTTCATCCATAGTTGCCTGACTCCCCGTCGTGTAGATAACTACGATACGGGAGGGCTTACCATCTGGCCC
CAGTGCTGCAATGATACCGCGAGACCCACGCTCACCGGCTCCAGATTTATCAGCAATAAACCAGCCAGCC
GGAAGGGCCGAGCGCAGAAGTGGTCCTGCAACTTTATCCGCCTCCATCCAGTCTATTAATTGTTGCCGGG
AAGCTAGAGTAAGTAGTTCGCCAGTTAATAGTTTGCGCAACGTTGTTGCCATTGCTACAGGCATCGTGGT
GTCACGCTCGTCGTTTGGTATGGCTTCATTCAGCTCCGGTTCCCAACGATCAAGGCGAGTTACATGATCC
CCCATGTTGTGCAAAAAAGCGGTTAGCTCCTTCGGTCCTCCGATCGTTGTCAGAAGTAAGTTGGCCGCAG
TGTTATCACTCATGGTTATGGCAGCACTGCATAATTCTCTTACTGTCATGCCATCCGTAAGATGCTTTTC
TGTGACTGGTGAGTACTCAACCAAGTCATTCTGAGAATAGTGTATGCGGCGACCGAGTTGCTCTTGCCCG
GCGTCAATACGGGATAATACCGCGCCACATAGCAGAACTTTAAAAGTGCTCATCATTGGAAAACGTTCTT
CGGGGCGAAAACTCTCAAGGATCTTACCGCTGTTGAGATCCAGTTCGATGTAACCCACTCGTGCACCCAA
CTGATCTTCAGCATCTTTTACTTTCACCAGCGTTTCTGGGTGAGCAAAAACAGGAAGGCAAAATGCCGCA
AAAAAGGGAATAAGGGCGACACGGAAATGTTGAATACTCATACTCTTCCTTTTTCAATATTATTGAAGCA
TTTATCAGGGTTATTGTCTCATGAGCGGATACATATTTGAATGTATTTAGAAAAATAAACAAATAGGGGT
TCCGCGCACATTTCCCCGAAAAGTGCCAC
