>Addgene plasmid #46875 | pMA3383 | addgene partial sequence | sequence record 68734 | pBabe3 5'-ACCCTAACTGACACACATTCC-3'
CCGTCGACCTCGAGGGGGGGCCCGGTACCGAGGACGCGTCAATTCGAGCTCCACCGCGGTGGCGGCCGCT
CTAGATTCAGTTTTCATCCTGGTTTGTTTCCTCTGTGCCTGT
[568 nt withheld, positions 113-680]
